Addgene plasmid #147584: pAc5.1B-lambdaN-HA-DmCup_1-417-DmeIF4G_686-1666_T
Purpose: Insect Expression of DmCup_1-417-DmeIF4G_686-1666
Depositing lab: Elisa Izaurralde. Depositing organization: Max Planck Institute for Developmental Biology. Publication: 4E-BPs require non-canonical 4E-binding motifs and a lateral surface of eIF4E to repress translation. Igreja C, Peter D, Weiler C, Izaurralde E. Nat Commun. 2014 Sep 2;5:4790. doi: 10.1038/ncomms5790. PubMed 25179781.
Backbone
  Vector backbone: Unknown
  Vector type: Insect Expression
Growth in bacteria
  Bacterial resistance: Ampicillin, 100 μg/mL
  Growth temperature: 37°C
  Growth strain: DH5alpha
  Copy number: Low Copy
Gene/Insert
  Gene/Insert name: DmCup_1-417-DmeIF4G_686-1666
  Species: D. melanogaster (fly)
  Entrez Gene: cup (a.k.a. Dmel_CG11181, CG11181, CUP, Cup, DmCup, Dmel\CG11181, fs(1)cup, fs(2)cup, i239)
  Cloning method: Unknown
Terms and licenses: Academic/Nonprofit Terms; Industry Terms: Not Available to Industry
Depositor comments: DmCup sequence according to the sequence given by NCBI: AF004917.1; DmEIF4G ORF extracted from NCBI: NM_079901.3. Plasmids from this collection were made available to the research community and donated after the lab closed. Please note that the sequence provided by the depositing laboratory may be theoretical/predicted or based on Sanger sequencing results. There may be discrepancies between sequencing results obtained by Addgene and the depositor sequence. If an Addgene verified sequence is not available, please contact before placing your order to request that our lab fully sequence the plasmid.
How to cite: pAc5.1B-lambdaN-HA-DmCup_1-417-DmeIF4G_686-1666_T was a gift from Elisa Izaurralde (Addgene plasmid # 147584 ; http://n2t.net/addgene:147584 ; RRID:Addgene_147584)
