[The description below was written by a language model from this plasmid's Addgene catalogue record and pLannotate feature annotations shown in this document.]
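Description:
pAc5.1B-lambdaN-HA-DmCup_1-417-DmeIF4G_686-1666_T is a 9,675 nt insect expression plasmid for producing a chimeric Drosophila melanogaster protein in fly cells. The catalogue lists the backbone as unknown, although the name and annotated features point to a pAc5.1B-type vector. It is maintained in E. coli through a ColE1/pUC-type origin and selected with ampicillin via the β-lactamase gene and its own promoter. The record describes it as low copy even though the origin is annotated as a high-copy type. A tetracycline resistance fragment and a fragment of SV40 large T antigen are also annotated, and both appear to be non-functional backbone remnants.

Expression is driven by the constitutive Drosophila actin 5C (Ac5) promoter and terminated by an SV40 polyadenylation signal. The open reading frame begins with a short fragment of the bacteriophage lambda N protein, the peptide that binds BoxB RNA hairpins. This is followed by an HA epitope (annotated as a partial 3xHA match) for detection. Next comes the N-terminal portion of Cup, residues 1–417, an eIF4E-binding translational repressor, fused according to the name and catalogue entry to residues 686–1666 of Drosophila eIF4G. The eIF4G segment is not picked up by the automated annotation, but it would fit the unannotated stretch between the Cup fragment and the vector's V5 tag. The record does not say whether the V5 tag is in frame with the fusion.

The lambdaN tag suggests use in tethering assays, where the fusion is recruited to a BoxB-containing reporter mRNA to measure its effect on translation or mRNA stability. The associated publication studied how 4E-BPs engage eIF4E to repress translation.
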