Features (pLannotate 1.2.2; 11 found; start..end, strand, type, name):
     56..2568    +  promoter       Ac5 promoter: Drosophila melanogaster actin 5C promoter
   2588..2653    +  CDS            N (fragment): REGN_LAMBD - Experimental evidence at protein level: Swiss-Prot protein existence level 1. Plays a role as a transcriptional antitermination factor that allows the virus to initiate its lytic phase. Activates expression of the delayed viral early genes by modifying host RNA polymerase (RNAP) into a form that is resistant to termination signals. This antitermination function requires the host NusA protein which serves to stabilize the interaction between antitermination protein N and host RNA polymerase. From Escherichia phage lambda (Bacteriophage lambda).
   2678..2704    +  CDS            3xHA (fragment): three tandem HA epitope tags
   2777..3982    +  CDS            cup (fragment): CUP_DROME - Also known as fs(2)cup. Experimental evidence at protein level: Swiss-Prot protein existence level 1. Adapter protein that plays a central role in localization of transcripts in the oocyte and in young embryos (PubMed:9118812). Maintains RNA targets in a repressed state by promoting their deadenylation and protects deadenylated mRNAs from further degradation (PubMed:21937713). Binds to and recruits eIF-4E to the 3'-UTR of some mRNA targets which prevents interaction between eIF4E1 and eIF4G (PubMed:14685270, PubMed:15465908, PubMed:21081899). This may contribute to translational re
   6960..7001    +  CDS            V5 tag: epitope tag from simian virus 5
   7101..7235    -  polyA_signal   SV40 poly(A) signal: SV40 polyadenylation signal
   7258..7342    -  CDS            large T antigen (fragment): large T antigen from SV40 (simian virus 40)
   7343..7813    +  CDS            TcR (fragment): tetracycline efflux protein; tet; confers resistance to tetracycline
   7857..8445    -  rep_origin     ori: high-copy-number ColE1/pMB1/pBR322/pUC origin of replication
   8616..9476    -  CDS            AmpR: β-lactamase; bla; confers resistance to ampicillin, carbenicillin, and related antibiotics
   9477..9581    -  promoter       AmpR promoter: bla
>Addgene plasmid #147584 | pAc5.1B-lambdaN-HA-DmCup_1-417-DmeIF4G_686-1666_T | depositor full sequence | sequence record 290031 | Full Sequence
CTTCAAGGAATTAATTCTATATTCTAAAAACACAAATGATACTTCTAAAAAAAATCATGAATGGCATCAA
CTCTGAATCAAATCTTTGCAGATGCACCTACTTCTCATTTCCACTGTCACATCATTTTTCCAGATCTCGC
TGCCTGTTATGTGGCCCACAAACCAAGACACGTTTTATGGCCATTAAAGCTGGCTGATCGTCGCCAAACA
CCAAATACATATCAATATGTACATTCGAGAAAGAAGCGATCAAAGAAGCGTCTTCGGGCGAGTAGGAGAA
TGCGGAGGAGAAGGAGAACGAGCTGATCTAGTATCTCTCCACAATCCAATGCCAACTGACCAACTGGCCA
TATTCGGAGCAATTTGAAGCCAATTTCCATCGCCTGGCGATCGCTCCATTCTTGGCTATATGTTTTTCAC
CGTTCCCGGGGCCATTTTCAAAGACTCGTCGGTAAGATAAGATTGTGTCACTCGCTGTCTCTCTTCATTT
GTCGAAGAATGCTGAGGAATTTCGCGATGACGTCGGCGAGTATTTTGAAGAATGAGAATAATTTGTATTT
ATACGAAAATCAGTTAGTGGAATTTTCTACAAAAACATGTTATCTATAGATAATTTTGTTGCAAAATATG
TTGACTATGACAAAGATTGTATGTATATACCTTTAATGTATTCTCATTTTCTTATGTATTTATAATGGCA
ATGATGATACTGATGATATTTTAAGATGATGCCAGACCACAGGCTGATTTCTGCGTCTTTTGCCGAACGC
AGTGCATGTGCGGTTGTTGTTTTTTGGAATAGTTTCAATTTTCGGACTGTCCGCTTTGATTTCAGTTTCT
TGGCTTATTCAAAAAGCAAAGTAAAGCCAAAAAAGCGAGATGGCAATACCAAATGCGGCAAAACGGTAGT
GGAAGGAAAGGGGTGCGGGGCAGCGGAAGGAAGGGTGGGGCGGGGCGTGGCGGGGTCTGTGGCTGGGCGC
GACGTCACCGACGTTGGAGCCACTCCTTTGACCATGTGTGCGTGTGTGTATTATTCGTGTCTCGCCACTC
GCCGGTTGTTTTTTTCTTTTTATCTCGCTCTCTCTAGCGCCATCTCGTACGCATGCTCAACGCACCGCAT
GTTGCCGTGTCCTTTATGCGTCATTTTGGCTCGAAATAGGCAATTATTTAAACAAAGATTAGTCAACGAA
AACGCTAAAATAAATAAGTCTACAATATGGTTACTTATTGCCATGTGTGTGCAGCCAACGATAGCAACAA
AAGCAACAACACAGTGGCTTTCCCTCTTTCACTTTTTGTTTGCAAGCGCGTGCGAGCAAGACGGCACGAC
CGGCAAACGCAATTACGCTGACAAAGAGCAGACGAAGTTTTGGCCGAAAAACATCAAGGCGCCTGATACG
AATGCATTTGCAATAACAATTGCGATATTTAATATTGTTTATGAAGCTGTTTGACTTCAAAACACACAAA
AAAAAAAATAAAACAAATTATTTGAAAGAGAATTAGGAATCGGACAGCTTATCGTTACGGGCTAACAGCA
CACCGAGACGAAATAGCTTACCTGACGTCACAGCCTCTGGAAGAACTGCCGCCAAGCAGAGAGAGAGAGA
AAAAGAGGGAGAGCAGCTTAGACCGCATGTGCTTGTGTGTGAGGCGTCTCTCTCTTCGTCTCCTGTTTGC
GCAAACGCATAGACTGCACTGAGAAAATCGATTACCTATTTTTTATGAATGAATATTTGCACTATTACTA
TTCAAAACTATTAAGATAGCAATCACATTCAATAGCCAAATACTATACCACCTGAGCGATGCAACGAAAT
GATCAATTTGAGCAAAAATGCTGCATATTTAGGACGGCATCATTATAGAAATGCTTCTTGCTGTGTACTT
TTCTCTCGTCTGGCAGCTGTTTCGCCGTTATTGTTAAAACCGGCTTAAGTTAGGTGTGTTTTCTACGACT
AGTGATGCCCCTACTAGAAGATGTGTGTTGCACAAATGTCCCTGAATAACCAATTTGAAGTGCAGATAGC
AGTAAACGTAAGCTAATATGAATATTATTTAACTGTAATGTTTTAATATCGCTGGACATTACTAATAAAC
CCACTATAAACACATGTACATATGTATGTTTTGGCATACAATGAGTAGTTGGGGAAAAAATGTGTAAAAG
CACCGTGACCATCACAGCATAAAGATAACCAGCTGAAGTATCGAATATGAGTAACCCCCAAATTGAATCA
CATGCCGCAACTGATAGGACCCATGGAAGTACACTCTTCATGGCGATATACAAGACACACACAAGCACGA
ACACCCAGTTGCGGAGGAAATTCTCCGTAAATGAAAACCCAATCGGCGAACAATTCATACCCATATATGG
TAAAAGTTTTGAACGCGACTTGAGAGCGGAGAGCATTGCGGCTGATAAGGTTTTAGCGCTAAGCGGGCTT
TATAAAACGGGCTGCGGGACCAGTTTTCATATCACTACCGTTTGAGTTCTTGTGCTGTGTGGATACTCCT
CCCGACACAAAGCCGCTCCATCAGCCAGCAGTCGTCTAATCCAGAGACCCCGGATCGGGGTACCAACATG
GACGCACAAACACGACGACGTGAGCGTCGCGCTGAGAAACAAGCTCAATGGAAAGCTGCAAACGGTGGAT
CTCCTCCACATATGGCTTACCCATACGATGTTCCAGATTACGCTCCTCCAAGCTTGAATTCTGCAGATAT
CATGGACCCTATGAAAGAGGAGGCGATCGAATTGAATGGCCATGCTATGCAAATGGCCGAAGCTGAGCAA
GAAAATGGCGCTGGCGCCCTGAAAATTGCCACCAATGCGGGTGCAACCGATCGTCCAGCGCATCAGCAGC
TTCCGCTGCCAGTCGAAGATCAGCAGGATGAGGTGCTGACCCCCGCTGAGAAGGGCAAGTTCGAGTACCC
GCCCCCTCCACCGCCACCAACTCCAGTCCAGGCTCCGCTAGCCACCAAGGCCACCGCTCTGAATGCCAGT
CAAGAGCATGACGACGACGAGGCCAACTCCGAGAAGTGGGAGGATCCGTGCGCTCCGCCCCCGCCTCCTC
CGCTGCCGACTAGCGCTTTCCTGGCCACCGGACTGGGCTACCTCAAGCTGCCCGCCTTCAAGCTGAAGGA
CGCACTGGAGAAGGCCATCACCAAGTTGGAGGCCAACAAGCGGACGCTAAAGGCCAGCCCTGAGTCTTCT
CGTTCCATCAAAAACAAGAATGTGGTGGCCCTGGAGATGTTACCCAGGCGCTCAAACCCAGAAACGATCG
GCGATGGATCCATGTTGGCATCCACATCCACGGCTGTTATGCTGCAGACCAAAAAGCCCGCCGTTATTGT
GGAGATGGAGAGGCGTTGTAAGATCATCAATTTACTGGCCAAACAGAATCAAATCCTCGAATCCATTTCG
GGGGAGGCCATTCCGATGCATGGACCCTCGAAGCATCTGCACGAGGACGAGGGTCTGACCCTGCAAGTTC
TCTCGGCCCGAGCATCCACACCGTACACACAGCCCTCCAGCATGTTGTCCTGCACGGCCGTTAGTTGTGA
CCTGGAGCACGATTCGCCGCGGAAGCAAGTGGCCAGCAAGGAGGCCGTGCCGGAGCAGCAGTCTAGTCAG
GTGCAGCAAAAGCGTCCACCCAGCACAGGCATTCACAAGCCAGGAAGTCTGCGAGCACCCAAGGCTGTTC
GTCCTACTACTGCTCCGGTGGTCAGCAGCAAGCCGGTCAAGAGCTATACCCGCTCCCGCCTGATGGACAT
TCGCAACGGGATGTTCAATGCCCTGATGCACAGGTCCAAGGAGAGCTTTGTGATGCCTCGCATCGCCACC
TGCGACGACATTGAGTTGGAGGGAAGGCTTCGCCGCATGAATATTTGGCGCACCTCGGACGGCACAAGAT
TCCGGACCCGCTCCACCACAGCTAACTTAAACATGAACAACAACAACAACAATGAGTGCATGTTAATTAA
TATGAAACAGATGTCGATGTCTGGCGTACAAAGTGGCGGCGGTAGAAGCAGTATGAAGGGCATGATACAC
GTAAATTTATCATTAAATCAAGATGTAAAGTTAAGTGAAAATGAAAATGCATGGCGCCCTCGGGTCTTAA
ATAAATCTGATGGTGATAGCGACGCGAAATCTGCACTCGAAAAAGATGAATTGGTACGTCGTGTTCGGGG
TATTTTAAATAAGCTTACCCCAGAAAGGTTTGACACACTTGTTGAGGAGATTATAAAATTGAAAATTGAT
ACACCCGACAAAGTGGACGAAGTAATTGTGTTGGTATTTGAAAAGGCCATTGATGAGCCAAACTTTTCTG
TGTCTTACGCCAGACTATGTCAACGACTTGCTGCGGAAGTGAAGGTAATAGACGAGCGCATGGAAAGCGA
AACCAAATCTAACTCGGCACACTTTCGAAATGCATTGTTAGATAAAACTGAACAGGAATTCACCCAAAAC
GTTTCACAAAGCACCGCAAAGGAAAAAAAATTACAGCCAATTGTGGATAAAATTAAGAAATGTACTGATG
CCAATGAAAAAGCGGAACTTGAGGCATTTTTGGAAGAAGAAGAAAGAAAAATAAGAAGACGATCCGGAGG
GACAGTACGATTTATTGGCGAACTTTTTAAGATATCTATGTTGACTGGCAAAATAATATACTCTTGCATC
GATACACTTCTTAACCCTCATTCTGAAGACATGCTTGAGTGTTTGTGCAAGCTGCTTACAACTGTGGGTG
CTAAATTTGAAAAGACCCCAGTAAATTCCAAAGACCCTAGTCGGTGTTATTCGTTGGAAAAATCGATCAC
CAGGATGCAGGCCATCGCATCGAAAACTGACAAAGATGGAGCCAGAGTAAGCTCAAGAGTACGATTTATG
CTTCAAGACGTTATCGACTTGCGTAAGAATAAATGGCAAACTTCGCGGAATGAAGCACCCAAAACTATGG
GACAAATTGAAAAAGAGGCAAAGAATGAGCAGCTTTCTGCACAATATTTTGGTACACTTTCCAGTACTAC
ACCCGGAGGATCGCAGGGCGGCTCTGGTAAACGAGATGACCGTGGAAACTCTCGATACGGTGAATCTCGT
TCAAGTAGCGCGTATGGTGGCAGCCACAGTCAACGTGGTGATAATGGCAACCTTCGACACCAGCAGCAGA
ACAACGTCGGGGGAAACGTCTCTGGAGGTGCTGGACACTCCAATGGAAACAATGATGAAAATACTTGGCA
TGTGCAAACCAGCAAAGGTAGCCGCTCTCTAGCGGTTGACAGCAATAAACTGGAAGGCCTGTCTAAACTT
TCTGACCAAAATCTGGAAACAAAGAAGATGGGTGGATTAACGCAATTCATTTGGATTAGTAGTGACACGA
CAAGACTATCGTCGGCGCCGACACCAACCCCATCCAATCCTTTCGCTGTGCTCTCATCCCTAATTGATAA
AAATAGTAATGAAAGGGATCGCGATCGCAGTGGACCCAGAAACAAAGGATCATACAACAAAGGTTCTATG
GAGCGGGATCGTTATGATAGAGGTATGCATTCGAGAACTGGATCATCTCAGGGATCACGAGAAAACTCAT
CCTCCCGCGGTGGTCAGCAGGGTCGAACTTTATTGAGTTCATCAGTTCAAAAATCTACTAGTCATTCAAA
ATACACCCAACAGGCACCACCTACACGGCATACTGTTAAAGCCCAGTCATCAGTGGGCAGCTCTAACGTT
AACACAGGTCCACTCTACCGTGGAAGTGAGCAGCAAACATCAGCAACCTTCTCGCAGACCACCCGTTCTG
TTGCTCCTGTAGCAGTGTTCATCGAAGCTAGCGAAACAGATTTAAAACTCATCAAATCTGTTGTTTCAGA
AATTGTAGACCTATCAGCTGCATCTAAAGAAGTCACGCCCGGTGCAGTTTCGTGCATAAAACGAGTACCA
GAGAAACTACGGTGCAGTTTCATTTATTATATTTTAACAGATTATTTGCATTTAGCAAATGTAGGTAAAC
AGTACAGGCGGTATTTATCTATTGCCGTCTCCCAACTTATTCAGCAGAATTACATTTCTGCCGATCATTT
GAGACTGGCTTACAACGAATTTACCGTATATGCAAACGATTTGATTGTTGATATTCCGGAGCTTTGGCTA
TACATTCTTCAATTTGCCGGGCCACTAATTGTAAAGAAAATATTGACTATATCAGATTTGTGGAACAACA
ATTTAAAAGAAAATAGTCCATCAAACGTCGCTAAAAAGTTCCTTAAAACATACTTGATATATTGCACACA
AGAAGTTGGACCAAATTTTGCTCGGAATATGTGGATCAAGTTTAACCTAAAATGGTCAGATTTTATGCCT
GAAAGTGAAGTTGCCGACTTTATTAAATTTAACAGACTGGAATATGTGGAAAACGAATCAAAGTCGCCAG
TGATTGATCATAGAGAGACTCCAGAAAAGCACGTTAAAAATGTGATAGACCATATTGAGCACTTACTAAA
GGAAGGAACAACGGCGGACTGCATTATTGATTATAGTAACGGAAATATAATGGTGGTTGATAAGTTGTTT
ATCAGAGGATTGACGGAAACATTGAGTAATTTCTCGATTCACTACAAGGACAACAGTTACAAGCTTGAGT
CCGAAACCTTTCAAAAGTTTTGCATACCGGTTTTGCAGAGATACATTGATTCTAATGAAGACCACCAACT
TGAATGTTTATATACTTTGCAGCTTTTAGTTCATGGATTGGAGCATCCAAGAGGGTTGCTGAGTGAACTA
ATTGGCGAGCTATATGATGCCTTTGTAATACAGAAGGAATCGCTTTGTAAGTGGCGAGATTCAAAGGATC
AGTCTGCTGGCAAGGGCGTTGCTGTAAAAAGTCTTAATCCTTTTTTTAACTCGTTGTTAAACGATGATGC
CAACAGTTCTAGAGGGCCCGCGGTTCGAAGGTAAGCCTATCCCTAACCCTCTCCTCGGTCTCGATTCTAC
GCGTACCGGTCATCATCACCATCACCATTGAGTTTAAACCCGCTGATCAGCCTCGACTGTGCCTTCTAAG
GCCTGAGCTCGCTGATCAGCCTCGATCGAGGATCCAGACATGATAAGATACATTGATGAGTTTGGACAAA
CCACAACTAGAATGCAGTGAAAAAAATGCTTTATTTGTGAAATTTGTGATGCTATTGCTTTATTTGTAAC
CATTATAAGCTGCAATAAACAAGTTAACAACAACAATTGCATTCATTTTATGTTTCAGGTTCAGGGGGAG
GTGTGGGAGGTTTTTTAAAGCAAGTAAAACCTCTACAAATGTGGTATGGCTGATTATGATCAGTCGACCG
ATGCCCTTGAGAGCCTTCAACCCAGTCAGCTCCTTCCGGTGGGCGCGGGGCATGACTATCGTCGCCGCAC
TTATGACTGTCTTCTTTATCATGCAACTCGTAGGACAGGTGCCGGCAGCGCTCTGGGTCATTTTCGGCGA
GGACCGCTTTCGCTGGAGCGCGACGATGATCGGCCTGTCGCTTGCGGTATTCGGAATCTTGCACGCCCTC
GCTCAAGCCTTCGTCACTGGTCCCGCCACCAAACGTTTCGGCGAGAAGCAGGCCATTATCGCCGGCATGG
CGGCCGACGCGCTGGGCTACGTCTTGCTGGCGTTCGCGACGCGAGGCTGGATGGCCTTCCCCATTATGAT
TCTTCTCGCTTCCGGCGGCATCGGGATGCCCGCGTTGCAGGCCATGCTGTCCAGGCAGGTAGATGACGAC
CATCAGGGACAGCTTCAAGGATCGCTCGCGGCTCTTACCAGCCAGCAAAAGGCCAGGAACCGTAAAAAGG
CCGCGTTGCTGGCGTTTTTCCATAGGCTCCGCCCCCCTGACGAGCATCACAAAAATCGACGCTCAAGTCA
GAGGTGGCGAAACCCGACAGGACTATAAAGATACCAGGCGTTTCCCCCTGGAAGCTCCCTCGTGCGCTCT
CCTGTTCCGACCCTGCCGCTTACCGGATACCTGTCCGCCTTTCTCCCTTCGGGAAGCGTGGCGCTTTCTC
AATGCTCACGCTGTAGGTATCTCAGTTCGGTGTAGGTCGTTCGCTCCAAGCTGGGCTGTGTGCACGAACC
CCCCGTTCAGCCCGACCGCTGCGCCTTATCCGGTAACTATCGTCTTGAGTCCAACCCGGTAAGACACGAC
TTATCGCCACTGGCAGCAGCCACTGGTAACAGGATTAGCAGAGCGAGGTATGTAGGCGGTGCTACAGAGT
TCTTGAAGTGGTGGCCTAACTACGGCTACACTAGAAGGACAGTATTTGGTATCTGCGCTCTGCTGAAGCC
AGTTACCTTCGGAAAAAGAGTTGGTAGCTCTTGATCCGGCAAACAAACCACCGCTGGTAGCGGTGGTTTT
TTTGTTTGCAAGCAGCAGATTACGCGCAGAAAAAAAGGATCTCAAGAAGATCCTTTGATCTTTTCTACGG
GGTCTGACGCTCAGTGGAACGAAAACTCACGTTAAGGGATTTTGGTCATGAGATTATCAAAAAGGATCTT
CACCTAGATCCTTTTAAATTAAAAATGAAGTTTTAAATCAATCTAAAGTATATATGAGTAAACTTGGTCT
GACAGTTACCAATGCTTAATCAGTGAGGCACCTATCTCAGCGATCTGTCTATTTCGTTCATCCATAGTTG
CCTGACTCCCCGTCGTGTAGATAACTACGATACGGGAGGGCTTACCATCTGGCCCCAGTGCTGCAATGAT
ACCGCGAGACCCACGCTCACCGGCTCCAGATTTATCAGCAATAAACCAGCCAGCCGGAAGGGCCGAGCGC
AGAAGTGGTCCTGCAACTTTATCCGCCTCCATCCAGTCTATTAATTGTTGCCGGGAAGCTAGAGTAAGTA
GTTCGCCAGTTAATAGTTTGCGCAACGTTGTTGCCATTGCTGCAGGCATCGTGGTGTCACGCTCGTCGTT
TGGTATGGCTTCATTCAGCTCCGGTTCCCAACGATCAAGGCGAGTTACATGATCCCCCATGTTGTGCAAA
AAAGCGGTTAGCTCCTTCGGTCCTCCGATCGTTGTCAGAAGTAAGTTGGCCGCAGTGTTATCACTCATGG
TTATGGCAGCACTGCATAATTCTCTTACTGTCATGCCATCCGTAAGATGCTTTTCTGTGACTGGTGAGTA
CTCAACCAAGTCATTCTGAGAATAGTGTATGCGGCGACCGAGTTGCTCTTGCCCGGCGTCAACACGGGAT
AATACCGCGCCACATAGCAGAACTTTAAAAGTGCTCATCATTGGAAAACGTTCTTCGGGGCGAAAACTCT
CAAGGATCTTACCGCTGTTGAGATCCAGTTCGATGTAACCCACTCGTGCACCCAACTGATCTTCAGCATC
TTTTACTTTCACCAGCGTTTCTGGGTGAGCAAAAACAGGAAGGCAAAATGCCGCAAAAAAGGGAATAAGG
GCGACACGGAAATGTTGAATACTCATACTCTTCCTTTTTCAATATTATTGAAGCATTTATCAGGGTTATT
GTCTCATGAGCGGATACATATTTGAATGTATTTAGAAAAATAAACAAATAGGGGTTCCGCGCACATTTCC
CCGAAAAGTGCCACCTGACGTCTAAGAAACCATTATTATCATGACATTAACCTATAAAAATAGGCGTATC
ACGAGGCCCTTTCGT
